>Addgene plasmid #179223 | pJH2164 | addgene full sequence | sequence record 354941 | Addgene NGS Result
CGCCCAATACGCAAACCGCCTCTCCCCGCGCGTTGGCCGATTCATTAATGCAGCTGGCACGACAGGTTTC
CCGACTGGAAAGCGGGCAGTGAGCGCAACGCAATTAATGTGAGTTAGCTCACTCATTAGGCACCCCAGGC
TTTACACTTTATGCTTCCGGCTCGTATGTTGTGTGGAATTGTGAGCGGATAACAATTTCACACAGGAAAC
AGCTATGACCATGATTACGCCAAGCTGTAAGTTTAAACATGATCTTACTAACTAACTATTCTCATTTAAA
TTTTCAGAGCTTAAAAATGGCTGAAATCACTCACAACGATGGATACGCTAACAACTTGGAAATGAAATAA
GCTTGGGCTGCAGCATGCGGCCGCATTTGTTGAAAAAACGTACGGTCTTCATTTAAGAGTGACATAGTTT
CTTCTTACATTTTTAATATTAATCTGATGTTTCAGATCTGCTCTAATAATGGCTGGTTCAGCACATCAAA
ACGAGTACGACTTTTCGCAACGACGGCATTCACTTATCAACATGTTCAAGGCGTTTAAATTGTAAACAAT
CTTGTGATGCAGCATTGCTCCAATGATAATTTGGGTATTTCATAGGGTGTTATTTTGCATCTGTTTATCT
ATGAAGAAGCTGAAAACTGGAATTATCATTAGAGCAAGTTCGCAAGCAGACCAGCACACAAAATAATGCA
ACAGAATTTGGTTCCCAAAGAGCTCAATAAAGTTTACTTTTCACAAATGCTTCAATTTCCGTTTCTTCCA
TTTAAATTGTTCTGATGTTATAGCTTCTCGCACTTTCCCTCCATTTCAATTTCCCGCCTATTTTCTACCC
TCAAAAGTTCCTCTCATAGTTTTCTTATTGATGAGGAACTTTTGGGCATTAGCAAAATTGTGCCCTTTGA
ATTAAGTTAAAATGAATTAAATAATCTTTTATTAAAGCGAATTCGCATCATATTTTAAATGCGCGGTATT
AATAAAAATAGGTTCGTCGATCAATAGGTGTTTTCATATTATCCAAATACACAATTGGGCAATTTGTAAA
ACTTGAAGAATGCGGCAACGAGTTCTGTGCAAGTCTTTACCTTTAATGCTTCCGTCATCGTTAGCAAAAA
CTGTGTCATGAAAGACAAGTGTATAAGATTATTCAAATACAATTTTCTTATGGAGTTTTTCTAGCTTTTA
AGGATTTCCAAATAGAATGATCATTCCTTGAATAATAATTCTCTATTTTATCAATATTTTGTTTTTTTTT
CTATTTTAGAAAGGGCGGAGAGTAGTGTGTAGTGGCGGTTTCACGCTCTGATGATCTCATGCCATTGTTC
ACCTTTTCCAAATTGTTTTAGGTTATTCGGAGTACTTCTTTTCTTTCTTTTCCCTCTTCATTTTCACCCT
CTGTTTGAGCATGAGTGCTCTCTATTCTTTGGTGATGGAATAAAAAGAGGTGCCATCAAATTCAGAATTT
TGTAAAATGTTGAACTTTAGAGTTTTTAGTATTCGGTTAGTGTGATGTTTGTTTTATTTTCAACCCTAAC
AAATCTCAGTTTTCTGGAAAAGTTGTGCATTTACAATGAATATATTGTTTTCTGCATTTCGTCTGTTCTT
AGATTATTCAGTGACTTTGGAAATTTAAGCTAATTCTTGTTGAGCCATTTGACATAATTTGTATAGAAAA
CAAAAATGTATACTTTACACCGCGATTTAGATACGGCACTGTGCGGAAACTAGCAAACAATTCAGAGCCG
ACTTCCATAAGGTTGCCAAAAAAATTTTAGTAATTTATTAATTCAATAATTAAATGTATTTATCACGAAA
ATAAAATGAAAACATTTGTTGTTCAAAATTATATATTTTCAGAAAGAAAAAACAAGTTTTTAAAATTTAA
TTACTACTTCTCATTATGAGTCTCTCAAAAAGCTCAACATTTCAGTTAGAATAAAAATTAAAAAATATCA
ATGAAAGTGTCCCGTCTAATTCCATTTTTCACTCCCCACACTGTTCAACGTCAAAACACATTGTCATTCA
GTCATTTTGGAAAAAGCACCCCGAGCGCAGAAGCAGTAGGAAAAACGAGTCTCGATGGGGGTAGGTTGAA
CGAGCAAAAAAAACCAATTCGGCTAATTGAACTCGACTTTTTCTCCCAATTTTACTCTCACCAATCGTGA
TGCGTATCTAAATGGATACGCAAAGAAAGGAAAAGAAAGAGCTTTTTATTTTCAGATCCACCCACGGACA
CGTTTTTGGTAGAACTATTACATCACTTTTTCTTAGTTTTTTCTGTGAGCTTGATGAGAACTGTGGTGTA
TTTTTTGTAGATAAAACAAAATTTAAACCTACTTCATAAGTTCACACACCTACCTTATGTCAGCCTAGAA
AGTTACCACGATGATGGCAGAAAGTTGCCTCTTTGCCTCTAAATGCCGAGTAGTTTCAAAAAATGTTGAC
ATTTGATTTGGAATTTAAGAGTCCTCTCTGAAAATGTGTAATTCTGAAATTTTAGTGCCCATTTCAAAAA
AATAACATCTGCTCAGCAAATTGTATTTCATCCTCTCTTTATTTTTTGTTACCCCGTCTTACTTCCTCTC
TTTTTTATTTATTGTTTTTTCTTGTGGTCCTAATAATAAAAATGAAAAGAGAAGCTGTTGTGCTCTTCCA
CAACAATGTGCTCTTTTCAATATTCTAAAATGGCAATGGAATTGGCAATTGTTGGAGGGTTAAAATTGCC
AGACAAAAGTCATCTTCTCTATGTTTGTTCTTCATCTTCTTTTACCTCTATTCCTTATCCTTCTCAATAA
CATCCTGAAACTGACGATTTAATGAGTATACTTCCGTTTATGAATGTATCATGATAATTTCATGTCTGAA
AAAGAACGGAGAAATGAGAATGCATATTCTCAACTTGAACGTATAGCCAAGACTTATGCCTATTTTCAAT
CTGTTTAGACCCTGACAAACATTTGACCACACAGGAGTGTTTGGGACAACAACCATATTTTTGAAAACAT
TTTTGAATGAGAAATGCTATCTTCTGTGGGAAGTTTTAAAGCAAGCTGATTTCTTTATATAGCCCAAAAT
AATTATTTTTTAATAGATTATGCAAATTAAAATATGGAGCTTGATTTGCTGAAGTGTCTATTTGATTTGA
TTTGATTTGATTTGATTTATTACGATTGGAATCGTGATGGAATAAAAGCAGTATAGTATAAAGACAGAAA
AAATAAATACACAATACATAGGAAGAATAATCAAAAAGTTACGAATAAAGTACAAACAAGAAAAGCAATT
ATCACCTGCAAAAGTTGATTAATTGGAACATTAAAGTGAACATGAAATAGGCTATTTGGGGGTGTGAGGA
GAGTGGGTGAATGATGGGTAATAAGAGGTGCCAATATAAGATTCGTCATGCTAATTTTTCATAGAACTTT
AGACCCTATTTGTGAAAAAGTGTCTTCTTAGTTTGGTTTTGCATTTCCCCCAGATGAACTTGGTTTTGGT
TCTGGTTTTGTTGTTTTTATCGATTTTGAAAAATTGGTCCGTGTCAATGTCAACTTTATTTAACTTTAAG
CTTTAAAGAATAAACTTATCAAAATAAATCAAACGGTACTTTTTTTTTGAAATTTTTATTCAAAATTCAA
TCTTTTCAAGAGCAAACTGTAATTTTTTTTGTCATTCCTATCGCAAATAAACGTAAAATTCAGTTAATTT
AAAATGTGAGAAATGAGGTAACAACTACTATAGAAAAATAATGAAATGTTCAAGCGATGAGCAATTAAAA
TTTACGCTCAAAAATTAACCATGATGAGAAAAAAATTCTGCTCTTCAAGTTATACAAGACTTATGAGTGT
TAACTTTATACTTCAAAAAATAAATTGTATTGAAACACCTTTTTTAGAGATTTTAGATTATTAGATTGAG
AACTGTACAAAAAAACGAGTGTTCCAAGATACATGAGAATGATATTTTAACCCGAAACAATGAAACATTC
AATCATACATATTCTCATCCTTTTCAACTCGTCAACATTCCACGCCTTGTCTCACTTTTTTCTATTTCCC
GTCCACTGGGATTTTGATTTCCCGCCCGTTTCGTCTCGGCATTTTTTTTTTGAAAGAGGTTACTCTCTCA
TCTTTGACACCATCTTCCATAAAACACGAGAAATGAATAATGGAATCGAGGGAGGTTCTTGTTTGTTTTT
TTTGTGTGTTTTTGTTTTGCATTTTACTCATATTTTAGAACTTCGAAATCTGATCATGACTCGTTTTGCG
AGAACCATTGCTTTAAAATATTTTTATTTTCTTGAGGATAACTGTTTTTTTGAAAAAAAAAACATGGAAT
CTTTGGAAGTATGCTGTAAATTGAGGAAGTCTTAAAATGTTTCAACTTCCATATGAAAAATTAAATATAA
TACAGTTTTGTTTCCGTTACAAAATCCAAGACGTCTTCTCACAAAAAATCGCCTAAATTTTCATTTAAAA
ATGTGTCTTTGCAAAAGTTACCAGTCCTGTCAAATACTCGCAACAAATATCCAAGAATAACTGACTGATC
TGATTTTTGCAGTTAGTTTTTCCTCTTCAAACTCAAAATCTGTTTTTATTTGAACCATTCAATAGTTTAA
ACCCCATTTGAATACGTTTTCTCATCTTTCCTCGTCACCAGTTTCAATGCTTTAAAAACAATTTTCAGCA
TCCCGGGATTGGCCAAAGGACCCAAAGGTATGTTTCGAATGATACTAACATAACATAGAACATTTTCAGG
AGGACCCTTGGCTAGCGTCGACGGATCCCC
[1566 nt withheld, positions 4791-6356]
TGACGGATCCCCGAGATCTTCAGCGCTCAGCATTCGTAGAATTGTAAGTTTAAACTTTCTCATACTAACT
AACGCGCTCTATTTAAATTTTCAGAATTCGCTGTCTCATCCTACTTTCACCTAGTTAACTGCTTGTCTTA
AAATCTATGCTTCTCTTTAGTATCTAAAATTTTCCTAGAAGCTTACAAGTATATAAATGGTCTCTTCTCA
ATAAAGGTTGTATATTTATTCATCTTATTGAATCTGCCATTTCCTCGTTTTTGCGAGTTTATATACCTTC
CAATTTTCTTTCTATTGTATTTTCAACTTCTAATTTTAATTCAGGGAAACTGCTTCAACGCATCGGTACC
CTATGGTCTCAAAGGGTGAAGAAGATAACATGGCAATTATTAAAGAGTTTATGCGTTTCAAGGTGCATAT
GGAGGGATCTGTCAATGGGCATGAGTTTGAAATTGAAGGTGAAGGAGAAGGCCGACCATATGAGGGAACA
CAAACCGCAAAACTAAAGGTAAGTTTAAACATATATATACTAACTAACCCTGATTATTTAAATTTTCAGG
TAACTAAAGGCGGACCATTACCATTCGCCTGGGACATCCTCTCTCCACAGTTCATGTATGGAAGTAAAGC
TTATGTTAAACATCCGGCAGATATACCAGATTATTTGAAACTTTCATTCCCGGAGGGTTTTAAGTGGGAA
CGCGTAATGAATTTTGAAGACGGAGGAGTTGTTACAGTGACGCAAGACTCAAGGTAAGTTTAAACAGTTC
GGTACTAACTAACCATACATATTTAAATTTTCAGCCTCCAAGATGGAGAATTTATTTATAAAGTCAAACT
TCGAGGAACGAATTTCCCCTCGGATGGATCTGTTATGCAGAAGAAGACTATGGGATGGGAAGCTTCAAGT
GAAAGAATGTACCCTGAAGACGGTGCTCTTAAGGGAGAGATTAAACAACGTCTTAAATTGAAAGATGGAG
GACATTACGATGCTGAGGTAAGTTTAAACATGATTTTACTAACTAACTAATCTGATTTAAATTTTCAGGT
GAAGACAACTTACAAAGCCAAAAAACCAGTTCAGCTGCCAGGAGCGTACAATGTTAATATTAAACTGGAT
ATCACCTCCCACAACGAGGATTACACTATCGTTGAGCAATATGAAAGAGCTGAAGGGCGGCACTCGACAG
GTGGCATGGATGAATTGTATAAGTAGGAGCTCCCGAGATCTTCAGCGCTCAGCATTCGTAGAATTGTAAG
TTTAAACTTTCTCATACTAACTAACGCGCTCTATTTAAATTTTCAGAATTCCAACTGAGCGCCGGTCGCT
ACCATTACCAACTTGTCTGGTGTCAAAAATAATAGGGGCCGCTGTCATCAGAGTAAGTTTAAACTGAGTT
CTACTAACTAACGAGTAATATTTAAATTTTCAGCATCTCGCGCCCGTGCCTCTGACTTCTAAGTCCAATT
ACTCTTCAACATCCCTACATGCTCTTTCTCCCTGTGCTCCCACCCCCTATTTTTGTTATTATCAAAAAAC
TTCTCTTAATTTCTTTGTTTTTTAGCTTCTTTTAAGTCACCTCTAACAATGAAATTGTGTAGATTCAAAA
ATAGAATTAATTCGTAATAAAAAGTCGAAAAAAATTGTGCTCCCTCCCCCCATTAATAATAATTCTATCC
CAAAATCTACACAATGTTCTGTGTACACTTCTTATGTTTTTTACTTCTGATAAATTTTTTTGAAACATCA
TAGAAAAAACCGCACACAAAATACCTTATCATATGTTACGTTTCAGTTTATGACCGCAATTTTTATTTCT
TCGCACGTCTGGGCCTCTCATGACGTCAAATCATGCTCATCGTGAAAAAGTTTTGGAGTATTTTTGGAAT
TTTTCAATCAAGTGAAAGTTTATGAAATTAATTTTCCTGCTTTTGCTTTTTGGGGTTTCCCCTATTGTTT
GTCAAGATTTCGAGGACGGCGTTTTTCTTGCTAAAATCACAAGTATTGATGAGCACGATGCAAGAAAGAT
CGGAAGAAGGTTTGGGTTTGAGGCTCAGTGGAAGGTGAGTAGAAGTTGATAATTTGAAAGTGGAGTAGTG
TCTATGGGGTTTTTGCCTTAAATGACAGAATACATTCCCAATATACCAAACATAACTGTTTCCTACTAGT
CGGCCGTACGGGCCCTTTCGTCTCGCGCGTTTCGGTGATGACGGTGAAAACCTCTGACACATGCAGCTCC
CGGAGACGGTCACAGCTTGTCTGTAAGCGGATGCCGGGAGCAGACAAGCCCGTCAGGGCGCGTCAGCGGG
TGTTGGCGGGTGTCGGGGCTGGCTTAACTATGCGGCATCAGAGCAGATTGTACTGAGAGTGCACCATATG
CGGTGTGAAATACCGCACAGATGCGTAAGGAGAAAATACCGCATCAGGCGGCCTTAAGGGCCTCGTGATA
CGCCTATTTTTATAGGTTAATGTCATGATAATAATGGTTTCTTAGACGTCAGGTGGCACTTTTCGGGGAA
ATGTGCGCGGAACCCCTATTTGTTTATTTTTCTAAATACATTCAAATATGTATCCGCTCATGAGACAATA
ACCCTGATAAATGCTTCAATAATATTGAAAAAGGAAGAGTATGAGTATTCAACATTTCCGTGTCGCCCTT
ATTCCCTTTTTTGCGGCATTTTGCCTTCCTGTTTTTGCTCACCCAGAAACGCTGGTGAAAGTAAAAGATG
CTGAAGATCAGTTGGGTGCACGAGTGGGTTACATCGAACTGGATCTCAACAGCGGTAAGATCCTTGAGAG
TTTTCGCCCCGAAGAACGTTTTCCAATGATGAGCACTTTTAAAGTTCTGCTATGTGGCGCGGTATTATCC
CGTATTGACGCCGGGCAAGAGCAACTCGGTCGCCGCATACACTATTCTCAGAATGACTTGGTTGAGTACT
CACCAGTCACAGAAAAGCATCTTACGGATGGCATGACAGTAAGAGAATTATGCAGTGCTGCCATAACCAT
GAGTGATAACACTGCGGCCAACTTACTTCTGACAACGATCGGAGGACCGAAGGAGCTAACCGCTTTTTTG
CACAACATGGGGGATCATGTAACTCGCCTTGATCGTTGGGAACCGGAGCTGAATGAAGCCATACCAAACG
ACGAGCGTGACACCACGATGCCTGTAGCAATGGCAACAACGTTGCGCAAACTATTAACTGGCGAACTACT
TACTCTAGCTTCCCGGCAACAATTAATAGACTGGATGGAGGCGGATAAAGTTGCAGGACCACTTCTGCGC
TCGGCCCTTCCGGCTGGCTGGTTTATTGCTGATAAATCTGGAGCCGGTGAGCGTGGGTCTCGCGGTATCA
TTGCAGCACTGGGGCCAGATGGTAAGCCCTCCCGTATCGTAGTTATCTACACGACGGGGAGTCAGGCAAC
TATGGATGAACGAAATAGACAGATCGCTGAGATAGGTGCCTCACTGATTAAGCATTGGTAACTGTCAGAC
CAAGTTTACTCATATATACTTTAGATTGATTTAAAACTTCATTTTTAATTTAAAAGGATCTAGGTGAAGA
TCCTTTTTGATAATCTCATGACCAAAATCCCTTAACGTGAGTTTTCGTTCCACTGAGCGTCAGACCCCGT
AGAAAAGATCAAAGGATCTTCTTGAGATCCTTTTTTTCTGCGCGTAATCTGCTGCTTGCAAACAAAAAAA
CCACCGCTACCAGCGGTGGTTTGTTTGCCGGATCAAGAGCTACCAACTCTTTTTCCGAAGGTAACTGGCT
TCAGCAGAGCGCAGATACCAAATACTGTTCTTCTAGTGTAGCCGTAGTTAGGCCACCACTTCAAGAACTC
TGTAGCACCGCCTACATACCTCGCTCTGCTAATCCTGTTACCAGTGGCTGCTGCCAGTGGCGATAAGTCG
TGTCTTACCGGGTTGGACTCAAGACGATAGTTACCGGATAAGGCGCAGCGGTCGGGCTGAACGGGGGGTT
CGTGCACACAGCCCAGCTTGGAGCGAACGACCTACACCGAACTGAGATACCTACAGCGTGAGCTATGAGA
AAGCGCCACGCTTCCCGAAGGGAGAAAGGCGGACAGGTATCCGGTAAGCGGCAGGGTCGGAACAGGAGAG
CGCACGAGGGAGCTTCCAGGGGGAAACGCCTGGTATCTTTATAGTCCTGTCGGGTTTCGCCACCTCTGAC
TTGAGCGTCGATTTTTGTGATGCTCGTCAGGGGGGCGGAGCCTATGGAAAAACGCCAGCAACGCGGCCTT
TTTACGGTTCCTGGCCTTTTGCTGGCCTTTTGCTCACATGTTCTTTCCTGCGTTATCCCCTGATTCTGTG
GATAACCGTATTACCGCCTTTGAGTGAGCTGATACCGCTCGCCGCAGCCGAACGACCGAGCGCAGCGAGT
CAGTGAGCGAGGAAGCGGAAGAG
Features (pLannotate 1.2.2; 12 found; start..end, strand, type, name):
    105..126     +  protein_bind   CAP binding site: CAP binding activates transcription in the presence of cAMP. E. coli catabolite activator protein
    141..171     +  promoter       lac promoter: promoter for the E. coli lac operon
    175..197     +  protein_bind   lac operator (fragment): The lac repressor binds to the lac operator to inhibit transcription in E. coli. This inhibition can be relieved by adding lactose or isopropyl-β-D-thiogalactopyranoside (IPTG). lac repressor encoded by lacI
   4791..6356    +  CDS            unc-7 (sequence withheld): UNC7_CAEEL - Also known as unc-12 From Caenorhabditis elegans.
   6709..7569    +  CDS            mCherry: mCherry is a basic (constitutively fluorescent) red fluorescent protein published in 2004, derived from Discosoma sp.. It is reported to be a very rapidly-maturing monomer with low acid sensitivity.
   8268..8420    +  CDS            aex-5 (fragment): AEX5_CAEEL - Also known as kpc-3 From Caenorhabditis elegans.
   8548..8583    +  CDS            rop (fragment): Rop protein, which maintains plasmids at low copy number; rop
   8685..8784    +  misc_feature   bom (fragment): basis of mobility region from pBR322
   8882..8986    +  promoter       AmpR promoter: bla
   8987..9847    +  CDS            AmpR: β-lactamase; bla; confers resistance to ampicillin, carbenicillin, and related antibiotics
  10018..10606   +  rep_origin     ori: high-copy-number ColE1/pMB1/pBR322/pUC origin of replication
  10789..92      +  CDS            lacI (fragment) (across the origin): lac repressor; lacI; The lac repressor binds to the lac operator to inhibit transcription in E. coli. This inhibition can be relieved by adding lactose or isopropyl-β-D-thiogalactopyranoside (IPTG).
