[The description below was written by a language model from this plasmid's Addgene catalogue record and pLannotate feature annotations shown in this document.]
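Description:
pJH2164 is a C. elegans expression plasmid built on a pBluescript (pBSK)-type backbone and maintained in E. coli as a high-copy plasmid. Propagation relies on a ColE1/pUC-family origin, and selection on the β-lactamase (AmpR) gene with its own promoter. The annotated sequence also carries bacterial remnants with no role in the worm: a CAP site, lac promoter and operator, and fragments of lacI, rop and the pBR322 bom region. The catalogue lists a total size of about 10.8 kb, which agrees closely with the sequenced record.

The payload is the coding sequence of unc-7, which the associated publication title links to gap junctions in the motor circuit. It is placed under the acr-5 promoter (Pacr-5) for expression in neurons. The feature table does not annotate this promoter, but the roughly 4.5 kb unannotated stretch between the lac elements and the unc-7 CDS is where it would be expected to lie. An mCherry-type red fluorescent protein (wCherry, presumably a worm-adapted version) follows about 350 bp downstream of unc-7. The construct name calls the intervening element "UrSL", which the record does not define. The spacing suggests a trans-splicing intercistronic region that yields a separate reporter, although the catalogue lists wCherry as a C-terminal tag, so the record leaves the fused-versus-bicistronic arrangement ambiguous. The unc-54 3′ UTR named in the purpose line supplies the 3′ end processing signals. The short "aex-5" fragment annotated after the reporter probably reflects genomic sequence carried along with that UTR.

The plasmid is suited to transgenic expression of UNC-7 in acr-5-positive neurons with red fluorescence marking the expressing cells, as in studies of gap junction function in locomotor circuits.
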