Addgene plasmid #179223: pJH2164
Purpose: Pacr-5::UNC-7-UrSL-wCherry unc-54 3' UTR C.elegans neural expression of UNC-7-wCherry
Depositing lab: Mei Zhen. Publication: An imbalancing act: gap junctions reduce the backward motor circuit activity to bias C. elegans for forward locomotion. Kawano T, Po MD, Gao S, Leung G, Ryu WS, Zhen M. Neuron. 2011 Nov 17;72(4):572-86. doi: 10.1016/j.neuron.2011.09.005. PubMed 22099460.
Backbone
  Vector backbone: pBSK
  Backbone manufacturer: stratagene
  Backbone size w/o insert (bp): 9229
  Total vector size (bp): 10798
  Vector type: Worm Expression
Growth in bacteria
  Bacterial resistance: Ampicillin, 100 μg/mL
  Growth temperature: 37°C
  Growth strain: DH5alpha
  Copy number: High Copy
Gene/Insert
  Gene/Insert name: UNC-7
  Species: C. elegans (nematode)
  Insert size (bp): 1569
  Entrez Gene: unc-7 (a.k.a. CELE_R07D5.1)
  Promoter: Pacr-5
  Tag / fusion protein: wCherry (C terminal on backbone)
  Cloning method: Restriction Enzyme; 5′ cloning site XmaI (not destroyed); 3′ cloning site BlpI (not destroyed)
  Sequencing primers: 5′ GACGgatccccATGCTCGGCTCCTC; 3′ CTCGGGgatccgTCAGTCTAT
Terms and licenses: Academic/Nonprofit Terms; Industry Terms: Not Available to Industry
How to cite: pJH2164 was a gift from Mei Zhen (Addgene plasmid # 179223 ; http://n2t.net/addgene:179223 ; RRID:Addgene_179223)
